>Addgene plasmid #58989 | pHcRed-miR-125b-1 | addgene partial sequence | sequence record 94294 | pLXSN5 5'-CCCTTGAACCTCCTCGTTCGACC-3'
CCTTCACTCCTTCTCTAGGCGCCGGAATTAGATCCCCGGGTACCGGTCGCCACCATGGTGAGCGGCCTGC
TGAAGGAGAGTATGCGCATCAAGATGTACATGGAGGGCACCGTGAACGGCCACTACTTCAAGTGCGAGGG
CGAGGGCGACGGCAACCCCTTCGCCGGCACCCAGAGCATGAGAATCCACGTGACCGAGGGCGCCCCCCTG
CCCTTCGCCTTCGACATCCTGGCCCCCTGCTGCGAGTACGGCAGCAGGACCTTCGTGCACCACACCGCCG
AGATCCCCGACTTCTTCAAGCAGAGCTTCCCCGAGGGCTTCACCTGGGAGAGAACCACCACCTACGAGGA
CGGCGGCATCCTGACCGCCCACCAGGACACCAGCCTGGAGGGCAACTGCCTGATCTACAAGGTGAAGGTG
CACGGCACCAACTTCCCCGCCGACGGCCCCGTGATGAAGAACAAGAGCGGCGGCTGGGAGCCCAGCACCG
AGGTGGTGTACCCCGAGAACGGCGTGCTGTGCGGCCGGAACGTGATGGCCCTGAAGGTGGGCGACCGGCA
CCTGATCTGCCACCACTACACCAGCTACCGGAGCAAGAAGGCCGTGCGCGCCCTGACCATGCCCGGCTTC
CACTTCACCGACATCCGGCTCCAGATGCTGCGGAAGAAGAAGGACGAGTACTTCGAGCTGTACGAGGCCA
GCGTGGCCCGGTACAGCGACCTGCCCGAGAAGGCCAACTGAGCGGCCGCGAGTTTTCTCTGATGTACTCG
TGATCGTATGTGTATGTGCGTGATTGTATATGCGCCCCCAGATACTGCGTATGTGTGTATATATGTATTA
GGCTTAAACGGAATCTCAATTTTGTGAAGGAAAGGAGCTTAGAGAAG
