>Addgene plasmid #58989 | pHcRed-miR-125b-1 | addgene partial sequence | sequence record 97842 | HcRed-Fwd 5'-ACGAGTACTTCGAGCTGTACGA-3'
TGCCGAGAGGCCAACTGAGCGGCCGCGAGTTTTCTCTGATGTACTCGTGATCGTATGTGTATGTGCGTGA
TTGTATATGCGCCCCCAGATACTGCGTATGTGTGTATATATGTATTAGGCTTAAACGGAATCTCAATTTT
GTGAAGGAAAGGAGCTTAGAGAAGAAATACCATACCACCTGTTTGTTGCATCTTAGTTATGAACCTCGAA
CAGAAATTGCCTGTCATTCTTGTTTTGCTTTGCTTTGTCTCAAGAAAGAAAACATTGTTGCGCTCCTCTC
AGTCCCTGAGACCCTAACTTGTGATGTTTACCGTTTAAATCCACGGGTTAGGCTCTTGGGAGCTGCGAGT
CGTGCTTTTGCATCCTGGAAATTTGGTGGAATTTTATTCTTTAAAGCAAAAACAAAAGAAAAGAAAGTTT
GTCTGAGGTGATTGAGTATACCTCTGAGGTTTTCATTGTTAGATGGGATCAGGTGACCAGAGAGTGGCAG
CTCCTGGATTTCTGTTCTCGAGGTTAACGAATTTCGACCTGCAGCCAAGCTTATCGATAAAATAAAAGAT
TTTATTTAGTCTCCAGAAAAAGGGGGGAATGAAAGACCCCACCTGTAGGTTTGGCAAGCTAGCTTAAGTA
ACGCCATTTTGCAAGGCATGGAAAATACATAACTGAGAATAGAGAAGTTCAGATCAAGGTTAGGAACAGA
GAGACAGCAGAATATGGGCCAAACAGGATATCTGTGGTAAGCAGTTCCTGCCCCGGCTCAGGGCCAAGAA
CAGATGGTCC
