[The description below was written by a language model from this plasmid's Addgene catalogue record.]
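Description:
pHcRed-miR-125b-1 is a retroviral mammalian expression plasmid built on the MG backbone, a murine stem cell virus (MSCV)-based vector. It is maintained in E. coli under ampicillin selection; the record gives no copy number, does not name the bacterial origin of replication, and lists no mammalian drug-selection marker. No feature table accompanies the entry, so the exact layout of the long terminal repeats, packaging signal and other viral elements is not documented here. As an MSCV-type vector, it would be expected to rely on packaging functions supplied in trans to produce virus that integrates into dividing target cells.

The payload consists of two inserts, both listed as driven by the MSCV promoter, which in this vector family is the viral LTR. The first is the far-red fluorescent protein HcRed, cloned between NcoI and NotI sites. The second is human miR-125b-1 (MIR125B1), placed immediately downstream between NotI and XhoI. This adjacent arrangement under a shared promoter suggests that both are carried on one LTR-driven transcript, with the reporter coding sequence upstream and the microRNA sequence behind it available for processing into mature miR-125b. HcRed fluorescence therefore marks cells that also overexpress the microRNA, allowing transduced cells to be identified or sorted without drug selection.

The stated purpose is co-expression of HcRed and human miR-125b-1. The associated publication examines how miR-125b represses IRF4 to induce myeloid and B-cell leukemias, which fits use of the construct for enforced miR-125b expression in that setting, although the record does not specify the target cell types.
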