Addgene plasmid #58989: pHcRed-miR-125b-1
Purpose: MSCV based expression vector - co-expresses HcRed and human miR-125b-1
Depositing lab: David Baltimore. Depositing organization: California Institute of Technology. Publication: Dual mechanisms by which miR-125b represses IRF4 to induce myeloid and B-cell leukemias. So AY, Sookram R, Chaudhuri AA, Minisandram A, Cheng D, Xie C, Lim EL, Flores YG, Jiang S, Kim JT, Keown C, Ramakrishnan P, Baltimore D. Blood. 2014 Aug 28;124(9):1502-12. doi: 10.1182/blood-2014-02-553842. Epub 2014 Jul 8. PubMed 25006123.
Backbone
  Vector backbone: MG
  Vector type: Mammalian Expression, Retroviral
Growth in bacteria
  Bacterial resistance: Ampicillin, 100 μg/mL
  Growth temperature: 37°C
  Growth strain: DH5alpha
  Copy number: Unknown
Gene/Insert 1
  Gene/Insert name: HcRed fluorescent protein
  Promoter: MSCV
  Cloning method: Restriction Enzyme; 5′ cloning site NcoI (not destroyed); 3′ cloning site Not1 (not destroyed)
  Sequencing primers: 5′ caccctaagcctccgcctcctct
Gene/Insert 2
  Gene/Insert name: miR-125b-1
  Species: H. sapiens (human)
  Entrez Gene: MIR125B1 (a.k.a. MIRN125B1, mir-125b-1)
  Promoter: MSCV
  Cloning method: Restriction Enzyme; 5′ cloning site Not1 (not destroyed); 3′ cloning site Xho1 (not destroyed)
  Sequencing primers: 5′ caccctaagcctccgcctcctct
Terms and licenses: Academic/Nonprofit Terms; Industry Terms: Not Available to Industry
How to cite: pHcRed-miR-125b-1 was a gift from David Baltimore (Addgene plasmid # 58989 ; http://n2t.net/addgene:58989 ; RRID:Addgene_58989)
